>Addgene plasmid #224145 | MDH1_KW | addgene full sequence | sequence record 444702 | Addgene NGS Result
AACTACGTCAGGTGGCACTTTTCGGGGAAATGTGCGCGGAACCCCTATTTGTTTATTTTTCTAAATACAT
TCAAATATGTATCCGCTCATGAGACAATAACCCTGATAAATGCTTCAATAATATTGAAAAAGGAAGAGTA
TGAGTATTCAACATTTCCGTGTCGCCCTTATTCCCTTTTTTGCGGCATTTTGCCTTCCTGTTTTTGCTCA
CCCAGAAACGCTGGTGAAAGTAAAAGATGCTGAAGATCAGTTGGGTGCACGAGTGGGTTACATCGAACTG
GATCTCAACAGCGGTAAGATCCTTGAGAGTTTTCGCCCCGAAGAACGTTTCCCAATGATGAGCACTTTTA
AAGTTCTGCTATGTGGCGCGGTATTATCCCGTGTTGACGCCGGGCAAGAGCAACTCGGTCGCCGCATACA
CTATTCTCAGAATGACTTGGTTGAGTACTCACCAGTCACAGAAAAGCATCTTACGGATGGCATGACAGTA
AGAGAATTATGCAGTGCTGCCATAACCATGAGTGATAACACTGCGGCCAACTTACTTCTGACAACGATCG
GAGGACCGAAGGAGCTAACCGCTTTTTTGCACAACATGGGGGATCATGTAACTCGCCTTGATCGTTGGGA
ACCGGAGCTGAATGAAGCCATACCAAACGACGAGCGTGACACCACGATGCCTGTAGCAATGGCAACAACG
TTGCGCAAACTATTAACTGGCGAACTACTTACTCTAGCTTCCCGGCAACAATTAATAGACTGGATGGAGG
CGGATAAAGTTGCAGGACCACTTCTGCGCTCGGCCCTTCCGGCTGGCTGGTTTATTGCTGATAAATCTGG
AGCCGGTGAGCGTGGGTCTCGCGGTATCATTGCAGCACTGGGGCCAGATGGTAAGCCCTCCCGTATCGTA
GTTATCTACACGACGGGGAGTCAGGCAACTATGGATGAACGAAATAGACAGATCGCTGAGATAGGTGCCT
CACTGATTAAGCATTGGTAACTGTCAGACCAAGTTTACTCATATATACTTTAGATTGATT
[38 nt withheld, positions 1041-1078]
A
[37 nt withheld, positions 1080-1116]
ATTTTGTTAAAATTCGCGTTAAATTTTTGTTAAATCAGCTCATTTTTTAACCAATAGGCCGAAATCGGCA
AAATCCCTTATAAATCAAAAGAATAGCCCGAGATAGGGT
[37 nt withheld, positions 1226-1262]
AAAGAACGTGGACTCCAACGTCAAAGG
[141 nt withheld, positions 1290-1430]
G
[125 nt withheld, positions 1432-1556]
AAAGGATCTAGGTGAAGATCCTTTTTGATAATCTCATGACCAAAATCCCTTAACGTGAGTTTTCGTTCCA
CTGAGCGTCAGACCCCGTAGAAAAGATCAAAGGATCTTCTTGAGATCCTTTTTTTCTGCGCGTAATCTGC
TGCTTGCAAACAAAAAAACCACCGCTACCAGCGGTGGTTTGTTTGCCGGATCAAGAGCTACCAACTCTTT
TTCCGAAGGTAACTGGCTTCAGCAGAGCGCAGATACCAAATACTGTCCTTCTAGTGTAGCCGTAGTTAGG
CCACCACTTCAAGAACTCTGTAGCACCGCCTACATACCTCGCTCTGCTAATCCTGTTACCAGTGGCTGCT
GCCAGTGGCGATAAGTCGTGTCTTACCGGGTTGGACTCAAGACGATAGTTACCGGATAAGGCGCAGCGGT
CGGGCTGAACGGGGGGTTCGTGCACACAGCCCAGCTTGGAGCGAACGACCTACACCGAACTGAGATACCT
ACAGCGTGAGCTATGAGAAAGCGCCACGCTTCCCGAAGGGAGAAAGGCGGACAGGTATCCGGTAAGCGGC
AGGGTCGGAACAGGAGAGCGCACGAGGGAGCTTCCAGGGGGAAACGCCTGGTATCTTTATAGTCCTGTCG
GGTTTCGCCACCTCTGACTTGAGCGTCGATTTTTGTGATGCTCGTCAGGGGGGCGGAGCCTATGGAAAAA
CGCCAGCAACGCGGCCTTTTTACGGTTCCTGGCCTTTTGCTGGCCTTTTGCTCACATGTTCTTTCCTGCG
TTATCCCCTGATTCTGTGGATAACCGTATTACCGCCTTTGAGTGAGCTGATACCGCTCGCCGCAGCCGAA
CGACCGAGCGCAGCGAGTCAGTGAGCGAGGAAGCTATGGTGCACTCTCAGTACAATCTGCTCTGATGCCG
CATAGTTAAGCCAGTATACACTCCGCTATCGCTACGTGACTGGGTCATGGCTGCGCCCCGACACCCGCCA
ACACCCGCTGACGCGCCCTGACGGGCTTGTCTGCTCCCGGCATCCGCTTACAGACAAGCTGTGACCGTCT
CCGGGAGCTGCATGTGTCAGAGGTTTTCACCGTCATCACCGAAACGCGCGAGGCAGCTGCGGTAAAGCTC
ATCAGCGTGGTCGTGCAGCGATTCACAGATGTCTGCCTGTTCATCCGCGTCCAGCTCGTTGAGTTTCTCC
AGAAGCGTTAATGTCTGGCTTCTGATAAAGCGGGCCATGTTAAGGGCGGTTTTTTCCTGTTTGGTCACTG
ATGCCTCCGTGTAAGGGGGATTTCTGTTCATGGGGGTAATGATACCGATGAAACGAGAGAGGATGCTCAC
GATACGGGTTACTGATGATGAACATGCCCGGTTACTGGAACGTTGTGAGGGTAAACAACTGGCGGTATGG
ATGCGGCGGGACCAGAGAAAAATCACTCAGGGTCAATGCCAGCCGAACGCCAGCAAGACGTAGCCCAGCG
CGTCGGCCGCCATGCCGGCGATAATGGCCTGCTTCTCGCCGAAACGTTTGGTGGCGGGACCAGTGACGAA
GGCTTGAGCGAGGGCGTGCAAGATTCCGAATACCGCAAGCGACAGGCCGATCATCGTCGCGCTCCAGCGA
AAGCGGTCCTCGCCGAAAATGACCCAGAGCGCTGCCGGCACCTGTCCTACGAGTTGCATGATAAAGAAGA
CAGTCATAAGTGCGGCGACGATAGTCATGCCCCGCGCCCACCGGAAGGAGCTGACTGGGTTGAAGGCTCT
CAAGGGCATCGGTCGAGATCCCGGTGCCTAATGAGTGAGCTAACTTACATTAATTGCGTTGCGCTCACTG
CCCGCTTTCCAGTCGGGAAACCTGTCGTGCCAGCTGCATTAATGAATCGGCCAACGCGCGGGGAGAGGCG
GTTTGCGTATTGGGCGCCAGGGTGGTTTTTCTTTTCACCAGTGAGACGGGCAACAGCTGATTGCCCTTCA
CCGCCTGGCCCTGAGAGAGTTGCAGCAAGCGGTCCACGCTGGTTTGCCCCAGCAGGCGAAAATCCTGTTT
GATGGTGGTTAACGGCGGGATATAACATGAGCTGTCTTCGGTATCGTCGTATCCCACTACCGAGATATCC
GCACCAACGCGCAGCCCGGACTCGGTAATGGCGCGCATTGCGCCCAGCGCCATCTGATCGTTGGCAACCA
GCATCGCAGTGGGAACGATGCCCTCATTCAGCATTTGCATGGTTTGTTGAAAACCGGACATGGCACTCCA
GTCGCCTTCCCGTTCCGCTATCGGCTGAATTTGATTGCGAGTGAGATATTTATGCCAGCCAGCCAGACGC
AGACGCGCCGAGACAGAACTTAATGGGCCCGCTAACAGCGCGATTTGCTGGTGACCCAATGCGACCAGAT
GCTCCACGCCCAGTCGCGTACCGTCTTCATGGGAGAAAATAATACTGTTGATGGGTGTCTGGTCAGAGAC
ATCAAGAAATAACGCCGGAACATTAGTGCAGGCAGCTTCCACAGCAATGGCATCCTGGTCATCCAGCGGA
TAGTTAATGATCAGCCCACTGACGCGTTGCGCGAGAAGATTGTGCACCGCCGCTTTACAGGCTTCGACGC
CGCTTCGTTCTACCATCGACACCACCACGCTGGCACCCAGTTGATCGGCGCGAGATTTAATCGCCGCGAC
AATTTGCGACGGCGCGTGCAGGGCCAGACTGGAGGTGGCAACGCCAATCAGCAACGACTGTTTGCCCGCC
AGTTGTTGTGCCACGCGGTTGGGAATGTAATTCAGCTCCGCCATCGCCGCTTCCACTTTTTCCCGCGTTT
TCGCAGAAACGTGGCTGGCCTGGTTCACCACGCGGGAAACGGTCTGATAAGAGACACCGGCATACTCTGC
GACATCGTATAACGTTACTGGTTTCACATTCACCACCCTGAATTGACTCTCTTCCGGGCGCTATCATGCC
ATACCGCGAAAGGTTTTGCGCCATTCGATGGTGTCCGGGATCTCGACGCTCTCCCTTATGCGACTCCTGC
ATTAGGAAGCAGCCCAGTAGTAGGTTGAGGCCGTTGAGCACCGCCGCCGCAAGGAATGGTGCATGCCGGC
ATGCCGCCCTTTCGTCTTCAAGAATTAATTCCCAATTCCCCAGGCATCAAATAAAACGAAAGGCTCAGTC
GAAAGACTGGGCCTTTCGTTTTATCTGTTGTTTGTCGGTGAACGCTCTCCTGAGTAGGACAAATCCGCCG
GGAGCGGATTTGAACGTTGCGAAGCAACGGCCCGGRGGGKGGSGGGSRGGRSGSCCGCCATAAACTGCCA
GGAATTAATTCCCCAGGCATCAAATAAAACGAAAGGCTCAGTCGAAAGACTGGGCCTTTCGTTTTATCTG
TTGTTTGTCGGTGAACGCTCTCCTGAGKAGGACAAATCCGCCGGGRGCGGATTTGAACGTTGCGAAGCAA
CGGCCCGGRGGGKGGCGGGCAGGACGCCCGCCATAAACTGCCAGGAATTAATTCCCCAGGCATCAAATAA
AACGAAAGGCTCAGTCGAAAGACTGGGCCTTTCGTTTTATCTGTTGTTTGTCGGTGAACGCTCTCCTGAG
TAGGACAAATCCGCCGGGAGCGGATTTGAACGTTGCGAAGCAACGGCCCGGAGGGKGGCGGGCAGGACGC
CCGCCATAAACTGCCAGGAATTAATTCCCCAGGCATCAAATAAAACGAAAGGCTCAGTCGAAAGACTGGG
CCTTTCGTTTTATCTGTTGTTTGTCGGTGAACGCTCTCCTGAGTAGGACAAATCCGCCGGGAGCGGATTT
GAACGTTGCGAAGCAACGGCCCGGAGGGTGGCGGGCAGGACGCCCGCCATAAACTGCCAGGAATTAATTC
CCCAGGCATCAAATAAAACGAAAGGCTCAGTCGAAAGACTGGGCCTTTCGTTTTATCTGTTGTTTGTCGG
TGAACGCTCTCCTGAGTAGGACAAATCCGCCGGGAGCGGATTTGAACGTTGCGAAGCAACGGCCCGGRGG
GKGGCGGGCAGGMCGCCCGCCATAAACTGCCAGGAATTGGGGATCGGAATTAATTCCCGGTTTAAACCGG
GGATCTCGATCCCGCGAAATTAATACGACTCACTATAGGGGAATTGTGAGCGGATAACAATTCCCCTCTA
GAAATAATTTTGTTTAACTTTAAGAAGGAGATATACATATGTCCGCCCCACTTCGCGTTTTGGTCACCGG
AGCCGCTGGTCAGATCGGTTACTCGATCGTCATCCGCATCGCCGACGGAACTGTATTCGGAAAGGAACAA
CCAGTGGAGCTCGTTCTTCTCGACGTCCCACAATGCTCCAACATTCTCGAAGGAGTTGTTTTTGAGCTCC
AGGATTGTGCTCTTCCAACCCTTTTCAGCGTTGTTGCTGTCACTGATGAAAAGTCGGCCTTCACCGGTAT
CGACTACGCTTTCTTGGTCGGAGCCATGCCAAGACGCGAGGGAATGGAGCGCAAAGATCTTCTTGCTGCC
AACGTCAAGATCTTCAAGTCACAAGGAAAGGCTCTTGCTGAGTATGCCAAGCCAACCACCAAGGTTATCG
TTGTTGGAAACCCAGCCAACACCAATGCATTCATTGCTGCCAAGTACGCCGCCGGAAAGATCCCAGCCAA
GAACTTCTCTGCCATGACCAGATTGGACCATAACCGTGCTCTTGCTCAACTCGCCCTTAAAACCGGAACA
ACCATCGGAAATGTCAAGAACGTTATCATCTGGGGAAATCACTCTGGAACTCAATTCCCAGATGTCACCC
ACGCTACCGTTAACAAGAACGGAACTGAGACCGACGCTTACGCCGCTGTCGGAGACAACGCTTTCCTTCA
AGGACCATTCATCGCCACTGTCCAAAAGCGTGGAGGAGTCATCATTGAGAAGAGAAAGCTCTCGTCTGCA
ATGTCTGCCGCTAAGGCCGCTTGTGATCACATCCACGACTGGCATTTCGGAACCAAGGCTGGGCAATTCG
TCTCCATGGCTGTCCCATCCGATGGTTCATACGGAATCCCACAAGGACTCATTTTCTCATTCCCAGTTAC
CATCGAGGGTGGCGAATGGAAGATTGTTCAAGGTCTTAGCTTCGACGATTTTGCCAAGGGAAAGATCGCT
GCTACCACCAAGGAACTCGAGGAGGAGAGAGATGATGCTCTAAAGGCTTGCGATGATGCCAACATCGCAT
GCATCACGGGAGATGCACTAGTTGCCCTACCCGAGGGCGAGTCGGTACGCATCGCCGACATCGTGCCGGG
TGCGCGGCCCAACAGTGACAACGCCATCGACCTGAAAGTCCTTGACCGGCATGGCAATCCCGTGCTCGCC
GACCGGCTGTTCCACTCCGGCGAGCATCCGGTGTACACGGTGCGTACGGTCGAAGGTCTGCGTGTGACGG
GCACCGCGAACCACCCGTTGTTGTGTTTGGTCGACGTCGCCGGGGTGCCGACCCTGCTGTGGAAGCTGAT
CGACGAAATCAAGCCGGGCGATTACGCGGTGATTCAACGCAGCGCATTCAGCGTCGACTGTGCAGGTTTT
GCCCGCGGGAAACCCGAATTTGCGCCCACAACCTACACAGTCGGCGTCCCTGGACTGGTGCGTTTCTTGG
AAGCACACCACCGAGACCCGGACGCCCAAGCTATCGCCGACGAGCTGACCGACGGGCGGTTCTACTACGC
GAAAGTCGCCAGTGTCACCGACGCCGGCGTGCAGCCGGTGTATAGCCTTCGTGTCGACACGGCAGACCAC
GCGTTTATCACGAACGGGTTCGTCAGCCACGCTACTGGCCTCACCGGTCTGAACTCAGGCCTCACGACAA
ATCCTGGTGTATCCGCTTGGCAGGTCAACACAGCTTATACTGCGGGACAATTGGTCACATATAACGGCAA
GACGTATAAATGTTTGCAGCCCCACACCTCCTTGGCAGGATGGGAACCATCCAACGTTCCTGCCTTGTGG
CAGCTTCAATGACTGCAGGAAGGGGATCCGGCTGCTAACAAAGCCCGAAAGGAAGCTGAGTTGGCTGCTG
CCACCGCTGAGCAATAACTAGCATAACCCCTTGGGGCCTCTAAACGGGTCTTGAGGGGTTTTTTGCTGAA
AGGAGGAACTATATCCGGAT
Features (pLannotate 1.2.2; 25 found; start..end, strand, type, name):
     35..139     +  promoter       AmpR promoter: bla
    140..1000    +  CDS            AmpR: β-lactamase; bla; confers resistance to ampicillin, carbenicillin, and related antibiotics
   1042..1555    -  rep_origin     M13 ori (sequence partly withheld): M13 bacteriophage origin of replication; arrow indicates direction of (+) strand synthesis
   1666..2254    +  rep_origin     ori: high-copy-number ColE1/pMB1/pBR322/pUC origin of replication
   2431..2521    -  misc_feature   bom (fragment): basis of mobility region from pBR322
   2623..2814    -  CDS            rop: Rop protein, which maintains plasmids at low copy number; rop
   2855..2965    +  CDS            mbeC (fragment): MBEC_ECOLX - Experimental evidence at protein level: Swiss-Prot protein existence level 1. Required for efficient mobilization of ColE1 plasmid and is thus essential to promote the specific transfer of the plasmid during conjugation. Probably functions by inducing DNA bending, helping the MbeA relaxase to melt the DNA around the nic site and cleave the phosphodiester bond. Binds specifically double-stranded DNA (dsDNA) containing the ColE1 oriT but does not recognize the inverted repeat (IR). From Escherichia coli.
   3000..3322    -  CDS            TcR (fragment): tetracycline efflux protein; tet; confers resistance to tetracycline
   3337..3358    -  protein_bind   CAP binding site: CAP binding activates transcription in the presence of cAMP. E. coli catabolite activator protein
   3371..4453    -  CDS            lacI: lac repressor; lacI; The lac repressor binds to the lac operator to inhibit transcription in E. coli. This inhibition can be relieved by adding lactose or isopropyl-β-D-thiogalactopyranoside (IPTG).
   4454..4531    -  promoter       lacI promoter: lacI
   4539..4632    -  CDS            TcR (fragment): tetracycline efflux protein; tet; confers resistance to tetracycline
   4684..4770    +  terminator     rrnB T1 terminator: Escherichia coli rrnB; transcription terminator T1 from the E. coli rrnB gene
   4867..4938    +  terminator     rrnB T1 terminator: transcription terminator T1 from the E. coli rrnB gene
   5050..5136    +  terminator     rrnB T1 terminator: Escherichia coli rrnB; transcription terminator T1 from the E. coli rrnB gene
   5233..5319    +  terminator     rrnB T1 terminator: Escherichia coli rrnB; transcription terminator T1 from the E. coli rrnB gene
   5416..5502    +  terminator     rrnB T1 terminator: Escherichia coli rrnB; transcription terminator T1 from the E. coli rrnB gene
   5637..5655    +  promoter       T7 promoter: promoter for bacteriophage T7 RNA polymerase
   5656..5680    +  protein_bind   lac operator: The lac repressor binds to the lac operator to inhibit transcription in E. coli. This inhibition can be relieved by adding lactose or isopropyl-β-D-thiogalactopyranoside (IPTG). lac repressor encoded by lacI
   5695..5717    +  RBS            RBS: efficient ribosome binding site from bacteriophage T7 gene 10 (Olins and Rangwala, 1989)
   5725..6705    +  CDS            MDH1: MDHC_HUMAN - Also known as MDHA. Experimental evidence at protein level: Swiss-Prot protein existence level 1. Catalyzes the reduction of aromatic alpha-keto acids in the presence of NADH (PubMed:3052244). Plays essential roles in the malate- aspartate shuttle and the tricarboxylic acid cycle, important in mitochondrial NADH supply for oxidative phosphorylation (PubMed:31538237). From Homo sapiens (Human).
   6736..7329    +  CDS            Mxe GyrA intein: modified GyrA intein (Southworth et al., 1999); Mycobacterium xenopi gyrA; N-terminal cleavage of this intein can be induced by thiols.
   7360..7515    +  CDS            CBD: chitin binding domain from chitinase A1 (Watanabe et al., 1994); Bacillus circulans chiA
   7537..7586    +  CDS            SET1 (fragment): solubility-enhancement tag derived from T7 phage gene 10B
   7594..7641    +  terminator     T7 terminator: transcription terminator for bacteriophage T7 RNA polymerase
