[The description below was written by a language model from this plasmid's Addgene catalogue record and pLannotate feature annotations shown in this document.]
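Description:
MDH1_KW is a bacterial expression plasmid built on the pTXB1 backbone, designed for IPTG-inducible production of the C. elegans cytoplasmic malate dehydrogenase MDH-1 (gene F46E10.10) as a C-terminal fusion to a self-cleaving intein and a chitin binding domain. It is propagated in E. coli under ampicillin selection from the β-lactamase gene. It replicates from a ColE1/pMB1-type origin accompanied by the rop gene, consistent with the catalogue's low-copy designation. An M13 phage origin is also present, along with pBR322-derived remnants (bom, mbeC and tetracycline-resistance fragments) that have no stated function in this construct.

The expression cassette consists of a T7 promoter followed by a lac operator and the T7 gene 10 ribosome binding site, with a plasmid-borne lacI gene supplying repressor. Transcription therefore requires a host that provides T7 RNA polymerase, and it is released by IPTG. Five tandem rrnB T1 terminators sit upstream of the promoter, presumably to limit read-through into the cassette, and a T7 terminator closes it.

The MDH-1 coding region is labelled by the automated annotation as a match to human MDH1, which reflects homology, since the record gives the species as C. elegans. It is joined through an added alanine to the Mxe GyrA intein and then the Bacillus circulans chitin binding domain. This arrangement lets the fusion be captured on chitin resin, after which thiol-induced cleavage at the intein's N-terminus releases MDH-1 without the affinity tag. The associated publication used the protein for kinetic and thermostability characterisation of the worm malate dehydrogenases. The cloning sites used to insert the gene are not recorded.
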