Addgene plasmid #224145: MDH1_KW
Purpose: IPTG-inducible expression of C. elegans protein MDH-1 with a chitin tag
Depositing lab: Katherine Walstrom. Depositing organization: New College of Florida. Publication: Kinetic characterization and thermostability of C. elegans cytoplasmic and mitochondrial malate dehydrogenases. Thomas MJ, Cassidy ER, Robinson DS, Walstrom KM. Biochim Biophys Acta Proteins Proteom. 2022 Jan;1870(1):140722. doi: 10.1016/j.bbapap.2021.140722. Epub 2021 Oct 4. PubMed 34619358.
Backbone
  Vector backbone: pTXB1
  Backbone manufacturer: NEB
  Vector type: Bacterial Expression
Growth in bacteria
  Bacterial resistance: Ampicillin, 100 μg/mL
  Growth temperature: 37°C
  Growth strain: DH5alpha
  Copy number: Low Copy
Gene/Insert
  Gene/Insert name: MDH-1
  Species: C. elegans (nematode)
  Entrez Gene: F46E10.10
  Tag / fusion protein: Ala-intein-CBD (C terminal on insert)
  Cloning method: Restriction Enzyme; 5′ cloning site unknown (unknown if destroyed)
  Sequencing primers: 5′ T7
Terms and licenses: Academic/Nonprofit Terms; Industry Terms: Not Available to Industry
How to cite: MDH1_KW was a gift from Katherine Walstrom (Addgene plasmid # 224145 ; http://n2t.net/addgene:224145 ; RRID:Addgene_224145)
